Addgene plasmid #140144: pCEFL EGFP-TEADi
Purpose: TEAD inhibitor (TEADi): GFP-tagged inhibitor of the interaction of YAP1 and TAZ with TEAD transcription factors with nuclear localization signal.
Depositing lab: Ramiro Iglesias-Bartolome. Depositing organization: National Cancer Institute (NCI). Publication: YAP1/TAZ-TEAD transcriptional networks maintain skin homeostasis by regulating cell proliferation and limiting KLF4 activity. Yuan Y, Park J, Feng A, Awasthi P, Wang Z, Chen Q, Iglesias-Bartolome R. Nat Commun. 2020 Mar 19;11(1):1472. doi: 10.1038/s41467-020-15301-0. PubMed 32193376.
Backbone
  Vector backbone: pCEFL
  Total vector size (bp): 6803
  Vector type: Mammalian Expression
  Selectable markers: Puromycin
Growth in bacteria
  Bacterial resistance: Ampicillin, 100 μg/mL
  Growth temperature: 37°C
  Growth strain: DH5alpha
  Copy number: High Copy
Gene/Insert
  Gene/Insert name: EGFP TEADi (alt name: Green fluorescent tagged TEAD inhibitor)
  Species: H. sapiens (human)
  Insert size (bp): 1077
  Promoter: EF1a
  Tag / fusion protein: EGFP (N terminal on insert)
  Cloning method: Restriction Enzyme; 5′ cloning site HindIII (not destroyed); 3′ cloning site NotI (not destroyed)
  Sequencing primers: 5′ TTCTTCCATTTCAGGTGTCG; 3′ ATT TAG GTG ACA CTA TAG
Terms and licenses: Academic/Nonprofit Terms; Industry Terms: Not Available to Industry
Depositor comments: We have observed that in certain cancer cell lines TEADi gets degraded or is expressed at low levels, resulting in incomplete TEAD inhibition. We recommend checking by Western Blot with anti-GFP antibody that the correct molecular weight of the full construct is expressed (approximately 39kDa) and check that known targets of TEAD are downregulated upon expression of TEADi. As with other dominant negative proteins, good levels of expression are necessary for TEADi to block TEADs.
How to cite: pCEFL EGFP-TEADi was a gift from Ramiro Iglesias-Bartolome (Addgene plasmid # 140144 ; http://n2t.net/addgene:140144 ; RRID:Addgene_140144)
