[The description below was written by a language model from this plasmid's Addgene catalogue record and pLannotate feature annotations shown in this document.]
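Description:
pCEFL EGFP-TEADi is a 6.8 kb mammalian expression plasmid built on the pCEFL backbone. It is propagated in E. coli at high copy from a ColE1/pUC-type origin under ampicillin selection (AmpR with its bla promoter), and it also carries an f1 phage origin. For selecting transfected mammalian cells, an SV40 enhancer/early promoter drives the puromycin N-acetyltransferase gene, followed by an SV40 polyadenylation signal. A short bleomycin-resistance fragment sits between them, along with lac promoter/operator, lacI, bom and small t antigen fragments elsewhere. These appear to be non-functional remnants of the vector's construction.

The payload is expressed from the human EF-1α promoter, annotated as the core promoter plus portions of intron A, and terminated by the bovine growth hormone poly(A) signal. An SP6 promoter lies in reverse orientation just downstream of the insert. The 1,077 bp insert, cloned between HindIII and NotI, encodes EGFP fused at the N terminus of TEADi. TEADi is a genetically encoded inhibitor, carrying a nuclear localization signal, that blocks the interaction of YAP1 and TAZ with TEAD transcription factors. The automated annotation recognises only EGFP and a short YAP1-derived segment within this open reading frame, so the rest of the inhibitor's composition is not defined by the record.

The construct is used to suppress YAP1/TAZ-TEAD-dependent transcription in a dominant-negative manner, with green fluorescence marking expressing cells. The depositor cautions that robust expression is needed for effective inhibition. In some cancer cell lines the roughly 39 kDa fusion is degraded or poorly expressed, so the depositor recommends confirming both intact protein and downregulation of known TEAD targets.
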