Features (pLannotate 1.2.2; 22 found; start..end, strand, type, name):
      1..212     +  promoter       EF-1α core promoter: core promoter for human elongation factor EF-1α
    213..322     +  intron         EF-1α intron A (fragment): intron upstream of the start codon of human EF-1α
    952..1155    +  intron         EF-1α intron A: truncated intron upstream of the start codon of human EF-1α
   1199..1915    +  CDS            EGFP: EGFP is a basic (constitutively fluorescent) green fluorescent protein published in 1996, derived from Aequorea victoria. It is reported to be a rapidly-maturing weak dimer with moderate acid sensitivity.
   2009..2089    +  CDS            Yap1 (fragment): YAP1_RAT - Also known as Yap, Yap65. Experimental evidence at protein level: Swiss-Prot protein existence level 1. [Isoform 2]: Attenuates p73-mediated cell death signaling in transcriptional repression-induced atypical death (TRIAD) of neurons. From Rattus norvegicus (Rat).
   2286..2304    -  promoter       SP6 promoter: promoter for bacteriophage SP6 RNA polymerase
   2330..2554    +  polyA_signal   bGH poly(A) signal: bovine growth hormone polyadenylation signal
   2558..2579    +  promoter       SV40 promoter (fragment): SV40 enhancer and early promoter
   2600..3028    +  rep_origin     f1 ori (sequence partly withheld): f1 bacteriophage origin of replication; arrow indicates direction of (+) strand synthesis
   3042..3371    +  promoter       SV40 promoter: SV40 enhancer and early promoter
   3393..3992    +  CDS            PuroR: puromycin N-acetyltransferase; pac from Streptomyces alboniger; confers resistance to puromycin
   4007..4165    +  CDS            ble (fragment): BLE_KLEPN - Experimental evidence at protein level: Swiss-Prot protein existence level 1. Binding protein with a strong affinity to the bleomycin family of antibiotics. Binds to CL990; an antimitotic-antibiotic compound. From Klebsiella pneumoniae.
   4160..4281    +  polyA_signal   SV40 poly(A) signal: SV40 polyadenylation signal
   4354..4370    -  protein_bind   lac operator: The lac repressor binds to the lac operator to inhibit transcription in E. coli. This inhibition can be relieved by adding lactose or isopropyl-β-D-thiogalactopyranoside (IPTG). lac repressor encoded by lacI
   4378..4408    -  promoter       lac promoter: promoter for the E. coli lac operon
   4423..4444    -  protein_bind   CAP binding site: CAP binding activates transcription in the presence of cAMP. E. coli catabolite activator protein
   4457..4549    -  CDS            lacI (fragment): lac repressor; lacI; The lac repressor binds to the lac operator to inhibit transcription in E. coli. This inhibition can be relieved by adding lactose or isopropyl-β-D-thiogalactopyranoside (IPTG).
   4732..5320    -  rep_origin     ori: high-copy-number ColE1/pMB1/pBR322/pUC origin of replication
   5491..6351    -  CDS            AmpR: β-lactamase; bla; confers resistance to ampicillin, carbenicillin, and related antibiotics
   6352..6456    -  promoter       AmpR promoter: bla
   6519..6571    -  misc_feature   bom (fragment): basis of mobility region from pBR322
   6712..6778    +  CDS            small t antigen (fragment): SV40 (simian virus 40) small t antigen
>Addgene plasmid #140144 | pCEFL EGFP-TEADi | addgene full sequence | sequence record 288286 | Addgene NGS Result
GGGCAGAGCGCACATCGCCCACAGTCCCCGAGAAGTTGGGGGGAGGGGTCGGCAATTGAACCGGTGCCTA
GAGAAGGTGGCGCGGGGTAAACTGGGAAAGTGATGTCGTGTACTGGCTCCGCCTTTTTCCCGAGGGTGGG
GGAGAACCGTATATAAGTGCAGTAGTCGCCGTGAACGTTCTTTTTCGCAACGGGTTTGCCGCCAGAACAC
AGGTAAGTGCCGTGTGTGGTTCCCGCGGGCCTGGCCTCTTTACGGGTTATGGCCCTTGCGTGCCTTGAAT
TACTTCCACCTGGCTGCAGTACGTGATTCTTGATCCCGAGCTTCGGGTTGGAAGTGGGTGGGAGAGTTCG
AGGCCTTGCGCTTAAGGAGCCCCTTCGCCTCGTGCTTGAGTTGAGGCCTGGCCTGGGCGCTGGGGCCGCC
GCGTGCGAATCTGGTGGCACCTTCGCGCCTGTCTCGCTGCTTTCGATAAGTCTCTAGCCATTTAAAATTT
TTGATGACCTGCTGCGACGCTTTTTTTCTGGCAAGATAGTCTTGTAAATGCGGGCCAAGATCGATCTGCA
CACTGGTATTTCGGTTTTTGGGGCCGCGGGCGGCGACGGGGCCCGTGCGTCCCAGCGCACATGTTCGGCG
AGGCGGGGCCTGCGAGCGCGGCCACCGAGAATCGGACGGGGGTAGTCTCAAGCTGGCCGGCCTGCTCTGG
TGCCTGGCCTCGCGCCGCCGTGTATCGCCCCGCCCTGGGCGGCAAGGCTGGCCCGGTCGGCACCAGTTGC
GTGAGCGGAAAGATGGCCGCTTCCCGGCCCTGCTGCAGGGAGCTCAAAATGGAGGACGCGGCGCTCGGGA
GAGCGGGCGGGTGAGTCACCCACACAAAGGAAAAGGGCCTTTCCGTCCTCAGCCGTCGCTTCATGTGACT
CCACGGAGTACCGGGCGCCGTCCAGGCACCTCGATTAGTTCTCGAGCTTTTGGAGTACGTCGTCTTTAGG
TTGGGGGGAGGGGTTTTATGCGATGGAGTTTCCCCACACTGAGTGGGTGGAGACTGAAGTTAGGCCAGCT
TGGCACTTGATGTAATTCTCCTTGGAATTTGCCCTTTTTGAGTTTGGATCTTGGTTCATTCTCAAGCCTC
AGACAGTGGTTCAAAGTTTTTTTCTTCCATTTCAGGTGTCGTGAGGAATTGGCGAAGCTTGGTACCAGAT
CTGCCACCATGGTGAGCAAGGGCGAGGAGCTGTTCACCGGGGTGGTGCCCATCCTGGTCGAGCTGGACGG
CGACGTAAACGGCCACAAGTTCAGCGTGTCCGGCGAGGGCGAGGGCGATGCCACCTACGGCAAGCTGACC
CTGAAGTTCATCTGCACCACCGGCAAGCTGCCCGTGCCCTGGCCCACCCTCGTGACCACCCTGACCTACG
GCGTGCAGTGCTTCAGCCGCTACCCCGACCACATGAAGCAGCACGACTTCTTTAAGTCCGCCATGCCCGA
AGGCTACGTCCAGGAGCGCACCATCTTCTTCAAGGACGACGGCAACTACAAGACCCGCGCCGAGGTGAAG
TTCGAGGGCGACACCCTGGTGAACCGCATCGAGCTGAAGGGCATCGACTTCAAGGAGGACGGCAACATCC
TGGGGCACAAGCTGGAGTACAACTACAACAGCCACAACGTCTATATCATGGCCGACAAGCAGAAGAACGG
CGTCAAGGTGAACTTCAAGATCCGCCACAACATCGAGGACGGCAGCGTGCAGCTCGCCGACCACTACCAG
CAGAACACCCCCATCGGCGACGGCCCCGTGCTGCTGCCCGACAACCACTACCTGAGCACCCAGTCCGCCC
TGAGCAAAGACCCCAACGAGAAGCGCGATCACATGGTCCTGCTGGAGTTCGTGACCGCCGCCGGGATCAC
TCTCGGCATGGACGAGCTGTACAAGTCCGGACTCAGATCTGGATCCTCTGTTGACGATCACTTTGCAAAA
GCGTTGGGCGACACATGGTTGCAAATAGGTGATCCTCCGGTCGCGACAAATCCAAAAACTGCTAACGTCC
CCCAGACCGTGCCTATGCGCCTCCGGAAGTTGCCAGACAGTTTCTTTAAGGAGCCGGAAGGCGACCCTCC
TGTGGCAACCAATCCTAAACCCTCCTCATGGAGAAAGAAGATTCTCCCTGAGTCTTTCTTCAAGGAACCG
GGAGATCCCCCAGTTGCAACAAAGCGCACGGCGGATGGTAGCGAATTTGAATCCCCTAAAAAAAAACGAA
AGGTTGAATAAGCGGCCGCTCGAGCATGCATCTAGAGGGCCCTATTCTATAGTGTCACCTAAATGCTAGA
GCTCGCTGATCAGCCTCGACTGTGCCTTCTAGTTGCCAGCCATCTGTTGTTTGCCCCTCCCCCGTGCCTT
CCTTGACCCTGGAAGGTGCCACTCCCACTGTCCTTTCCTAATAAAATGAGGAAATTGCATCGCATTGTCT
GAGTAGGTGTCATTCTATTCTGGGGGGTGGGGTGGGGCAGGACAGCAAGGGGGAGGATTGGGAAGACAAT
AGCAGGCATGCTGGGGATGCGGTGGGCTCTATGGCTTCTGAGGCGGAAAGAACCAGCTGGGGCTCTAGGG
GGTATCCCC
[124 nt withheld, positions 2600-2723]
C
[91 nt withheld, positions 2725-2815]
A
[49 nt withheld, positions 2817-2865]
CCTTTGACGTTGGAGTCCACGTTCTTT
[37 nt withheld, positions 2893-2929]
ACCCTATCTCGGTCTATTCTTTTGATTTATAAGGGATTTTGCCGATTTCGGCCTATTGGTTAAAAAATGA
GCTGATTTAACAAAAATTTAACGCGAATTAATTCTGTGGAATGTGTGTCAGTTAGGGTGTGGAAAGTCCC
CAGGCTCCCCAGCAGGCAGAAGTATGCAAAGCATGCATCTCAATTAGTCAGCAACCAGGTGTGGAAAGTC
CCCAGGCTCCCCAGCAGGCAGAAGTATGCAAAGCATGCATCTCAATTAGTCAGCAACCATAGTCCCGCCC
CTAACTCCGCCCATCCCGCCCCTAACTCCGCCCAGTTCCGCCCATTCTCCGCCCCATGGCTGACTAATTT
TTTTTATTTATGCAGAGGCCGAGGCCGCCTCTGCCTCTGAGCTATTCCAGAAGTAGTGAGGAGGCTTTTT
TGGAGGCCTAGGCTTTTGCAAAAAGCTCCCATCACGTGCCACCATGACCGAGTACAAGCCCACGGTGCGC
CTCGCCACCCGCGACGACGTCCCCCGGGCCGTACGCACCCTCGCCGCCGCGTTCGCCGACTACCCCGCCA
CGCGCCACACCGTCGACCCGGACCGCCACATCGAGCGGGTCACCGAGCTGCAAGAACTCTTCCTCACGCG
CGTCGGGCTCGACATCGGCAAGGTGTGGGTCGCGGACGACGGCGCCGCGGTGGCGGTCTGGACCACGCCG
GAGAGCGTCGAAGCGGGGGCGGTGTTCGCCGAGATCGGCCCGCGCATGGCCGAGTTGAGCGGTTCCCGGC
TGGCCGCGCAGCAACAGATGGAAGGCCTCCTGGCGCCGCACCGGCCCAAGGAGCCCGCGTGGTTCCTGGC
CACCGTCGGCGTCTCGCCCGACCACCAGGGCAAGGGTCTGGGCAGCGCCGTCGTGCTCCCCGGAGTGGAG
GCGGCCGAGCGCGCCGGGGTGCCCGCCTTCCTGGAGACCTCCGCGCCCCGCAACCTCCCCTTCTACGAGC
GGCTCGGCTTCACCGTCACCGCCGACGTCGAGGTGCCCGAAGGACCGCGCACCTGGTGCATGACCCGCAA
GCCCGGTGCCTGAGGCGCGCCTTCGAAATGACCGACCAAGCGACGCCCAACCTGCCATCACGAGATTTCG
ATTCCACCGCCGCCTTCTATGAAAGGTTGGGCTTCGGAATCGTTTTCCGGGACGCCGGCTGGATGATCCT
CCAGCGCGGGGATCTCATGCTGGAGTTCTTCGCCCACCCCAACTTGTTTATTGCAGCTTATAATGGTTAC
AAATAAAGCAATAGCATCACAAATTTCACAAATAAAGCATTTTTTTCACTGCATTCTAGTTGTGGTTTGT
CCAAACTCATCAATGTATCTTATCATGTCTGTATACCGTCGACCTCTAGCTAGAGCTTGGCGTAATCATG
GTCATAGCTGTTTCCTGTGTGAAATTGTTATCCGCTCACAATTCCACACAACATACGAGCCGGAAGCATA
AAGTGTAAAGCCTGGGGTGCCTAATGAGTGAGCTAACTCACATTAATTGCGTTGCGCTCACTGCCCGCTT
TCCAGTCGGGAAACCTGTCGTGCCAGCTGCATTAATGAATCGGCCAACGCGCGGGGAGAGGCGGTTTGCG
TATTGGGCGCTCTTCCGCTTCCTCGCTCACTGACTCGCTGCGCTCGGTCGTTCGGCTGCGGCGAGCGGTA
TCAGCTCACTCAAAGGCGGTAATACGGTTATCCACAGAATCAGGGGATAACGCAGGAAAGAACATGTGAG
CAAAAGGCCAGCAAAAGGCCAGGAACCGTAAAAAGGCCGCGTTGCTGGCGTTTTTCCATAGGCTCCGCCC
CCCTGACGAGCATCACAAAAATCGACGCTCAAGTCAGAGGTGGCGAAACCCGACAGGACTATAAAGATAC
CAGGCGTTTCCCCCTGGAAGCTCCCTCGTGCGCTCTCCTGTTCCGACCCTGCCGCTTACCGGATACCTGT
CCGCCTTTCTCCCTTCGGGAAGCGTGGCGCTTTCTCATAGCTCACGCTGTAGGTATCTCAGTTCGGTGTA
GGTCGTTCGCTCCAAGCTGGGCTGTGTGCACGAACCCCCCGTTCAGCCCGACCGCTGCGCCTTATCCGGT
AACTATCGTCTTGAGTCCAACCCGGTAAGACACGACTTATCGCCACTGGCAGCAGCCACTGGTAACAGGA
TTAGCAGAGCGAGGTATGTAGGCGGTGCTACAGAGTTCTTGAAGTGGTGGCCTAACTACGGCTACACTAG
AAGAACAGTATTTGGTATCTGCGCTCTGCTGAAGCCAGTTACCTTCGGAAAAAGAGTTGGTAGCTCTTGA
TCCGGCAAACAAACCACCGCTGGTAGCGGTGGTTTTTTTGTTTGCAAGCAGCAGATTACGCGCAGAAAAA
AAGGATCTCAAGAAGATCCTTTGATCTTTTCTACGGGGTCTGACGCTCAGTGGAACGAAAACTCACGTTA
AGGGATTTTGGTCATGAGATTATCAAAAAGGATCTTCACCTAGATCCTTTTAAATTAAAAATGAAGTTTT
AAATCAATCTAAAGTATATATGAGTAAACTTGGTCTGACAGTTACCAATGCTTAATCAGTGAGGCACCTA
TCTCAGCGATCTGTCTATTTCGTTCATCCATAGTTGCCTGACTCCCCGTCGTGTAGATAACTACGATACG
GGAGGGCTTACCATCTGGCCCCAGTGCTGCAATGATACCGCGAGACCCACGCTCACCGGCTCCAGATTTA
TCAGCAATAAACCAGCCAGCCGGAAGGGCCGAGCGCAGAAGTGGTCCTGCAACTTTATCCGCCTCCATCC
AGTCTATTAATTGTTGCCGGGAAGCTAGAGTAAGTAGTTCGCCAGTTAATAGTTTGCGCAACGTTGTTGC
CATTGCTACAGGCATCGTGGTGTCACGCTCGTCGTTTGGTATGGCTTCATTCAGCTCCGGTTCCCAACGA
TCAAGGCGAGTTACATGATCCCCCATGTTGTGCAAAAAAGCGGTTAGCTCCTTCGGTCCTCCGATCGTTG
TCAGAAGTAAGTTGGCCGCAGTGTTATCACTCATGGTTATGGCAGCACTGCATAATTCTCTTACTGTCAT
GCCATCCGTAAGATGCTTTTCTGTGACTGGTGAGTACTCAACCAAGTCATTCTGAGAATAGTGTATGCGG
CGACCGAGTTGCTCTTGCCCGGCGTCAATACGGGATAATACCGCGCCACATAGCAGAACTTTAAAAGTGC
TCATCATTGGAAAACGTTCTTCGGGGCGAAAACTCTCAAGGATCTTACCGCTGTTGAGATCCAGTTCGAT
GTAACCCACTCGTGCACCCAACTGATCTTCAGCATCTTTTACTTTCACCAGCGTTTCTGGGTGAGCAAAA
ACAGGAAGGCAAAATGCCGCAAAAAAGGGAATAAGGGCGACACGGAAATGTTGAATACTCATACTCTTCC
TTTTTCAATATTATTGAAGCATTTATCAGGGTTATTGTCTCATGAGCGGATACATATTTGAATGTATTTA
GAAAAATAAACAAATAGGGGTTCCGCGCACATTTCCCCGAAAAGTGCCACCTGACGTCGACGGATCGGGA
GATCGATCTCCCGATCCCCTATGGTGCACTCTCAGTACAATCTGCTCTGATGCCGCATAGTTAAGCCAGT
ATCTGCTCCCTGCTTGTGTGTTGGAGGTCGCTGAGTAGTGCGCGAGCAAAATTTAAGCTACAACAAGGCA
AGGCTTGACCGACAATTGCATGAAGAATCTGCTTAGGGTTAGGCGTTTTGCGCTGCTTCGAGCTTTGCAA
AGATGGATAAAGTTTTAAACAGAGAGGAATCTTTGCAGCTAATGGACCTTCTAGGTCTTGAAAGGAGTGG
GAATTGGCTCCGGTGCCCGTCAGT
